>Addgene plasmid #172466 | pCS2+-wbp2nlY55F | addgene full sequence | sequence record 342781 | Addgene NGS Result
CGCCATTCTGCCTGGGGACGTCGGAGCAAGCTTGATTTAGGTGACACTATAGAATACAAGCTACTTGTTC
TTTTTGCAGGATCCCATCGATTAAAGCAACTCCATTCCAGCAATTACTGAGTAGTGCGCAGGGAGAAGTT
GAAGGCTTTAGTGCGAGATGTCACTCAATAAGGACCACTCTCAGGGGGCCGGGATCATTGTCAGCAACGG
GGAGAGTATTCTCAGACAGTGTAAAGATGTGGAACTGTCCTTCAGCGATATGTCTCACAAATCAGAAGCA
TTCAGAGGCACAAAGAAAGGATCGCTATTTCTCACCGCTTTCAGGGTGATCTTCCTAAACAAGGGGAAGG
ATCCCATGATGTCCTTTAATATGCCATTCTACATGATGAAAGGATGCTCCATAGAACAGCCAGTGTTCTC
TGCCAACTACATCAAGGGAACCATCAGTGCTGAACCTGGAGGTGGCTGGGAGGGTCAAGCCTCTTTTAAA
ATTACATTTAATAGTGGAGGTGCTATTGAATTTGGACAAATCATGTTCAAAATGGCAACTTGTGCTTCCA
GAACCCCTCCTGTTCCTCATGCTGCATATGGATACACACCTGCTCCAGGAGGCTATGCACATGGCGGGTA
CCCTCCAGCTCCAGGAATATATACACCCCCACCCCAACCATCAGGCCCTTATCCATATGGACCCCCTGCT
ATGAATGGATATGGACCACCTCCAAATCCTATGGGATACCCGTATGCTCCACCAGCAGGACCTGGCATGT
ATCCACCCCCTCCTGAAATGAATCCCATTTACATGGCTCCTCCACCACCTTATCCTGGACCCCCCTACAA
TGGGACCCCCTACAATGGAACCCCAGCACCTTCTGCTCCCACTGGATGCATGAATGCTGGTATGCCTGGA
GGTAGCAAAGCTGCAGAAGCTGCATCCAGTGCGTATTATAACCCAGCTGACCCTCACAATGTCTATATGC
CTATGGATCGTCCTCCTCCATACGCTCCAAATGATGATAAAAAGAACAATTAACTCGAGCCTCTAGAACT
ATAGTGAGTCGTATTACGTAGATCCAGACATGATAAGATACATTGATGAGTTTGGACAAACCACAACTAG
AATGCAGTGAAAAAAATGCTTTATTTGTGAAATTTGTGATGCTATTGCTTTATTTGTAACCATTATAAGC
TGCAATAAACAAGTTAACAACAACAATTGCATTCATTTTATGTTTCAGGTTCAGGGGGAGGTGTGGGAGG
TTTTTTAATTCGCGGCCGCGGCGCCAATGCATTGGGCCCGGTACCCAGCTTTTGTTCCCTTTAGTGAGGG
TTAATTGCGCGCTTGGCGTAATCATGGTCATAGCTGTTTCCTGTGTGAAATTGTTATCCGCTCACAATTC
CACACAACATACGAGCCGGGAGCATAAAGTGTAAAGCCTGGGGTGCCTAATGAGTGAGCTAACTCACATT
AATTGCGTTGCGCTCACTGCCCGCTTTCCAGTCGGGAAACCTGTCGTGCCAGCTGCATTAATGAATCGGC
CAACGCGCGGGGAGAGGCGGTTTGCGTATTGGGCGCTCTTCCGCTTCCTCGCTCACTGACTCGCTGCGCT
CGGTCGTTCGGCTGCGGCGAGCGGTATCAGCTCACTCAAAGGCGGTAATACGGTTATCCACAGAATCAGG
GGATAACGCAGGAAAGAACATGTGAGCAAAAGGCCAGCAAAAGGCCAGGAACCGTAAAAAGGCCGCGTTG
CTGGCGTTTTTCCATAGGCTCCGCCCCCCTGACGAGCATCACAAAAATCGACGCTCAAGTCAGAGGTGGC
GAAACCCGACAGGACTATAAAGATACCAGGCGTTTCCCCCTGGAAGCTCCCTCGTGCGCTCTCCTGTTCC
GACCCTGCCGCTTACCGGATACCTGTCCGCCTTTCTCCCTTCGGGAAGCGTGGCGCTTTCTCATAGCTCA
CGCTGTAGGTATCTCAGTTCGGTGTAGGTCGTTCGCTCCAAGCTGGGCTGTGTGCACGAACCCCCCGTTC
AGCCCGACCGCTGCGCCTTATCCGGTAACTATCGTCTTGAGTCCAACCCGGTAAGACACGACTTATCGCC
ACTGGCAGCAGCCACTGGTAACAGGATTAGCAGAGCGAGGTATGTAGGCGGTGCTACAGAGTTCTTGAAG
TGGTGGCCTAACTACGGCTACACTAGAAGAACAGTATTTGGTATCTGCGCTCTGCTGAAGCCAGTTACCT
TCGGAAAAAGAGTTGGTAGCTCTTGATCCGGCAAACAAACCACCGCTGGTAGCGGTGGTTTTTTTGTTTG
CAAGCAGCAGATTACGCGCAGAAAAAAAGGATCTCAAGAAGATCCTTTGATCTTTTCTACGGGGTCTGAC
GCTCAGTGGAACGAAAACTCACGTTAAGGGATTTTGGTCATGAGATTATCAAAAAGGATCTTCACCTAGA
TCCTTTTAAATTAAAAATGAAGTTTTAAATCAATCTAAAGTATATATGAGTAAACTTGGTCTGACAGTTA
CCAATGCTTAATCAGTGAGGCACCTATCTCAGCGATCTGTCTATTTCGTTCATCCATAGTTGCCTGACTC
CCCGTCGTGTAGATAACTACGATACGGGAGGGCTTACCATCTGGCCCCAGTGCTGCAATGATACCGCGAG
ACCCACGCTCACCGGCTCCAGATTTATCAGCAATAAACCAGCCAGCCGGAAGGGCCGAGCGCAGAAGTGG
TCCTGCAACTTTATCCGCCTCCATCCAGTCTATTAATTGTTGCCGGGAAGCTAGAGTAAGTAGTTCGCCA
GTTAATAGTTTGCGCAACGTTGTTGCCATTGCTACAGGCATCGTGGTGTCACGCTCGTCGTTTGGTATGG
CTTCATTCAGCTCCGGTTCCCAACGATCAAGGCGAGTTACATGATCCCCCATGTTGTGCAAAAAAGCGGT
TAGCTCCTTCGGTCCTCCGATCGTTGTCAGAAGTAAGTTGGCCGCAGTGTTATCACTCATGGTTATGGCA
GCACTGCATAATTCTCTTACTGTCATGCCATCCGTAAGATGCTTTTCTGTGACTGGTGAGTACTCAACCA
AGTCATTCTGAGAATAGTGTATGCGGCGACCGAGTTGCTCTTGCCCGGCGTCAATACGGGATAATACCGC
GCCACATAGCAGAACTTTAAAAGTGCTCATCATTGGAAAACGTTCTTCGGGGCGAAAACTCTCAAGGATC
TTACCGCTGTTGAGATCCAGTTCGATGTAACCCACTCGTGCACCCAACTGATCTTCAGCATCTTTTACTT
TCACCAGCGTTTCTGGGTGAGCAAAAACAGGAAGGCAAAATGCCGCAAAAAAGGGAATAAGGGCGACACG
GAAATGTTGAATACTCATACTCTTCCTTTTTCAATATTATTGAAGCATTTATCAGGGTTATTGTCTCATG
AGCGGATACATATTTGAATGTATTTAGAAAAATAAACAAATAGGGGTTCCGCGCACATTTCCCCGAAAAG
TGCCACCTAAATTGTAAGCGTTAATATTTTGTTAAAATTCGCGTTAAATTTTTGTTAAATCAGCTCATTT
TTTAACCAATAGGCCGAAATCGGCAAAATCCCTTATAAATCAAAAGAATAGACCGAGATAGGGT
[37 nt withheld, positions 3635-3671]
AAAGAACGTGGACTCCAACGTCAAAGG
[49 nt withheld, positions 3699-3747]
T
[91 nt withheld, positions 3749-3839]
G
[124 nt withheld, positions 3841-3964]
CCCATTCGCCATTCAGGCTGCGCAACTGTTGGGAAGGGCGATCGGTGCGGGCCTCTTCGCTATTACGCCA
GTCGACCGCCAATTCAATATGGCGTATATGGACTCATGCCAATTCAATATGGTGGATCTGGACCTGTGCC
AATTCAATATGGCGTATATGGACTCGTGCCAATTCAATATGGTGGATCTGGACCCCAGCCAATTCAATAT
GGCGGACTTGGCACCATGCCAATTCAATATGGCGGACCTGGCACTGTGCCAACTGGGGAGGGGTCTACTT
GGCACGGTGCCAAGTTTGAGGAGGGGTCTTGGCCCTGTGCCAAGTCCGCCATATTGAATTGGCATGGTGC
CAATAATGGCGGCCATATTGGCTATATGCCAGGATCAATATATAGGCAATATCCAATATGGCCCTATGCC
AATATGGCTATTGGCCAGGTTCAATACTATGTATTGGCCCTATGCCATATAGTATTCCATATATGGGTTT
TCCTATTGACGTAGATAGCCCCTCCCAATGGGCGGTCCCATATACCATATATGGGGCTTCCTAATACCGC
CCATAGCCACTCCCCCATTGACGTCAATGGTCTCTATATATGGTCTTTCCTATTGACGTCATATGGGCGG
TCCTATTGACGTATATGGCGCCTCCCCCATTGACGTCAATTACGGTAAATGGCCCGCCTGGCTCAATGCC
CATTGACGTCAATAGGACCACCCACCATTGACGTCAATGGGATGGCTCATTGCCCATTCATATCCGTTCT
CACGCCCCCTATTGACGTCAATGACGGTAAATGGCCCACTTGGCAGTACATCAATATCTATTAATAGTAA
CTTGGCAAGTACATTACTATTGGAAGTACGCCAGGGTACATTGGCAGTACTCCCATTGACGTCAATGGCG
GTAAATGGCCCGCGATGGCTGCCAAGTACATCCCCATTGACGTCAATGGGGAGGGGCAATGACGCAAATG
GGCGTTCCATTGACGTAAATGGGCGGTAGGCGTGCCTAATGGGAGGTCTATATAAGCAATGCTCGTTTAG
GGAAC
Features (pLannotate 1.2.2; 15 found; start..end, strand, type, name):
     35..53      +  promoter       SP6 promoter: promoter for bacteriophage SP6 RNA polymerase
    158..571     +  CDS            WBP2NL (fragment): WBP2L_HUMAN - Also known as PAWP. Experimental evidence at protein level: Swiss-Prot protein existence level 1. May play a role in meotic resumption and pronuclear formation, mediated by a WW domain-signaling pathway during fertilization. From Homo sapiens (Human).
   1049..1066    -  promoter       T7 promoter (fragment): promoter for bacteriophage T7 RNA polymerase
   1071..1205    -  polyA_signal   SV40 poly(A) signal: SV40 polyadenylation signal
   1318..1336    -  promoter       T3 promoter: promoter for bacteriophage T3 RNA polymerase
   1381..1397    -  protein_bind   lac operator: The lac repressor binds to the lac operator to inhibit transcription in E. coli. This inhibition can be relieved by adding lactose or isopropyl-β-D-thiogalactopyranoside (IPTG). lac repressor encoded by lacI
   1405..1435    -  promoter       lac promoter: promoter for the E. coli lac operon
   1450..1471    -  protein_bind   CAP binding site: CAP binding activates transcription in the presence of cAMP. E. coli catabolite activator protein
   1484..1576    -  CDS            lacI (fragment): lac repressor; lacI; The lac repressor binds to the lac operator to inhibit transcription in E. coli. This inhibition can be relieved by adding lactose or isopropyl-β-D-thiogalactopyranoside (IPTG).
   1759..2347    -  rep_origin     ori: high-copy-number ColE1/pMB1/pBR322/pUC origin of replication
   2518..3378    -  CDS            AmpR: β-lactamase; bla; confers resistance to ampicillin, carbenicillin, and related antibiotics
   3379..3483    -  promoter       AmpR promoter: bla
   3536..3964    -  rep_origin     f1 ori (sequence partly withheld): f1 bacteriophage origin of replication; arrow indicates direction of (+) strand synthesis
   3969..4035    -  CDS            lacZα (fragment): LacZα fragment of β-galactosidase; lacZ fragment
   4042..5019    +  promoter       CMV IE94 promoter: enhancer/promoter region of simian cytomegalovirus major immediate early transcription unit IE94
