[The description below was written by a language model from this plasmid's Addgene catalogue record and pLannotate feature annotations shown in this document.]
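Description:
pCS2+-wbp2nlY55F is a Xenopus expression plasmid built on the pCS2+ backbone, carrying a point-mutant open reading frame of Xenopus laevis wbp2nl. The roughly 0.95 kb insert was cloned between ClaI and XhoI sites, both retained, and carries no epitope tag or fusion partner. Tyrosine 55 is replaced by phenylalanine, a change intended to prevent potential phosphorylation within the protein's ITSM domain, so that the contribution of this residue to Wbp2nl function can be tested against the wild-type protein. The automated annotation recognises only part of the insert, by similarity to human WBP2NL (also called PAWP); this reflects homology matching rather than the true species of origin, which the catalogue gives as frog.

The insert sits downstream of two promoters arranged in tandem: the simian cytomegalovirus IE94 enhancer/promoter, which can drive expression from injected or transfected DNA in vertebrate cells, and an SP6 promoter immediately upstream of the coding region, which allows in vitro synthesis of sense mRNA. An SV40 polyadenylation signal lies 3′ of the insert to support transcript processing and stability, and flanking T7 and T3 promoters face the opposite direction. This layout is typical for making synthetic mRNA for microinjection into Xenopus embryos, consistent with the associated work on neural versus non-neural ectodermal fate.

Propagation in E. coli relies on a high-copy ColE1/pUC-type origin with ampicillin selection through the β-lactamase gene. An f1 origin and remnants of lac regulatory, lacI and lacZα sequences are backbone carry-overs. The sequenced record is 5,019 nt, slightly shorter than the 5,044 bp listed in the catalogue.
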