Addgene plasmid #172466: pCS2+-wbp2nlY55F
Purpose: expresses protein with one aa substitution to affect potential phosphorylation in ITSM domain
Depositing lab: Sally Moody. Depositing organization: George Washington University. Publication: Wbp2nl has a developmental role in establishing neural and non-neural ectodermal fates. Marchak A, Grant PA, Neilson KM, Datta Majumdar H, Yaklichkin S, Johnson D, Moody SA. Dev Biol. 2017 Sep 1;429(1):213-224. doi: 10.1016/j.ydbio.2017.06.025. Epub 2017 Jun 27. PubMed 28663133.
Backbone
  Vector backbone: pCS2+
  Backbone size w/o insert (bp): 4100
  Total vector size (bp): 5044
  Vector type: Xenopus Expression
Growth in bacteria
  Bacterial resistance: Ampicillin, 100 μg/mL
  Growth temperature: 37°C
  Growth strain: DH5alpha
  Copy number: Unknown
Gene/Insert
  Gene/Insert name: wbp2nlY55F
  Species: X. laevis (frog)
  Insert size (bp): 948
  Mutation: changed Tyrosine at aa55 to Phenylalanine
  Promoter: SP6
  Tag / fusion protein: none
  Cloning method: Restriction Enzyme; 5′ cloning site Cla1 (not destroyed); 3′ cloning site Xho1 (not destroyed)
  Sequencing primers: 5′ SP6; 3′ M13
Terms and licenses: Academic/Nonprofit Terms; Industry Terms: Not Available to Industry
Depositor comments: we cloned this plasmid
How to cite: pCS2+-wbp2nlY55F was a gift from Sally Moody (Addgene plasmid # 172466 ; http://n2t.net/addgene:172466 ; RRID:Addgene_172466)
