>Addgene plasmid #172466 | pCS2+-wbp2nlY55F | depositor partial sequence | sequence record 338568 | SP6 forward
NNNNNNNNNNNNNNNNNNNNGGANCCCNTCGATTAAAGCAACTCCATTCCAGCAATTACTGAGTAGTGCG
CAGGGAGAAGTTGAAGGCTTTAGTGCGAGATGTCACTCAATAAGGACCACTCTCAGGGGGCCGGGATCAT
TGTCAGCAACGGGGAGAGTATTCTCAGACAGTGTAAAGATGTGGAACTGTCCTTCAGCGATATGTCTCAC
AAATCAGAAGCATTCAGAGGCACAAAGAAAGGATCGCTATTTCTCACCGCTTTCAGGGTGATCTTCCTAA
ACAAGGGGAAGGATCCCATGATGTCCTTTAATATGCCATTCTACATGATGAAAGGATGCTCCATAGAACA
GCCAGTGTTCTCTGCCAACTACATCAAGGGAACCATCAGTGCTGAACCTGGAGGTGGCTGGGAGGGTCAA
GCCTCTTTTAAAATTACATTTAATAGTGGAGGTGCTATTGAATTTGGACAAATCATGTTCAAAATGGCAA
CTTGTGCTTCCAGAACCCCTCCTGTTCCTCATGCTGCATATGGATACACACCTGCTCCAGGAGGCTATGC
ACATGGCGGGTACCCTCCAGCTCCAGGAATATATACACCCCCACCCCAACCATCAGGCCCTTATCCATAT
GGACCCCCTGCTATGAATGGATATGGACCACCTCCAAATCCTATGGGATACCCGTATGCTCCACCAGCAG
GACCTGGCATGTATCCACCCCCTCCTGAAATGAATCCCATTTACATGGCTCCTCCACCACCTTATCCTGG
ACCCCCCTACAATGGGACCCCCTACAATGGAACCCCAGCACCTTCTGCTCCCACTGGATGCATGAATGCT
GGTATGCCTGGAGGTAGCAAAGCTGCAGAAGCTGCATCCAGTGCGTATTATAACCCAGCTGACCCTCACA
ATGTCTATATGCCTATGGATCGTCCN
