>Addgene plasmid #172466 | pCS2+-wbp2nlY55F | depositor partial sequence | sequence record 338569 | M13 reverse
NNNNNNNNNNNNNNNNNNANCCTCACTAAAGGGAACAAAAGCTGGGTACCGGGCCCAATGCATTGGCGCC
GCGGCCGCGAATTAAAAAACCTCCCACACCTCCCCCTGAACCTGAAACATAAAATGAATGCAATTGTTGT
TGTTAACTTGTTTATTGCAGCTTATAATGGTTACAAATAAAGCAATAGCATCACAAATTTCACAAATAAA
GCATTTTTTTCACTGCATTCTAGTTGTGGTTTGTCCAAACTCATCAATGTATCTTATCATGTCTGGATCT
ACGTAATACGACTCACTATAGTTCTAGAGGCTCGAGTTAATTGTTCTTTTTATCATCATTTGGAGCGTAT
GGAGGAGGACGATCCATAGGCATATAGACATTGTGAGGGTCAGCTGGGTTATAATACGCACTGGATGCAG
CTTCTGCAGCTTTGCTACCTCCAGGCATACCAGCATTCATGCATCCAGTGGGAGCAGAAGGTGCTGGGGT
TCCATTGTAGGGGGTCCCATTGTAGGGGGGTCCAGGATAAGGTGGTGGAGGAGCCATGTAAATGGGATTC
ATTTCAGGAGGGGGTGGATACATGCCAGGTCCTGCTGGTGGAGCATACGGGTATCCCATAGGATTTGGAG
GTGGTCCATATCCATTCATAGCAGGGGGTCCATATGGATAAGGGCCTGATGGTTGGGGTGGGGGTGTATA
TATTCCTGGAGCTGGAGGGTACCCGCCATGTGCATAGCCTCCTGGAGCAGGTGTGTATCCATATGCAGCA
TGAGGAACAGGAGGGGTTCTGGAAGCACAAGTTGCCATTTTGAACATGATTTGTCCAAATTCAATAGCAC
CTCCACTATTAAATGTAATTTTAAAAGAGGCTTGACCCTCCCAGCCACCTCCAGGTTCAGCACTGATGGT
TCCCTTGATGTAGTTGGCAGANAACACTGGCTGTTCTATGGAGCATCCTTTCATCATGTAGAATGNCATA
TTANA
